Addgene plasmid #195132: MDM4_CRISPRi_gRNA_1
Purpose: gRNA from the Weissman CRISPRi library targeting MDM4, cloned into a third generation gRNA backbone with mCherry
Depositing lab: Jason Sheltzer. Depositing organization: Cold Spring Harbor Laboratory. Publication: Oncogene-like addiction to aneuploidy in human cancers. Girish V, Lakhani AA, Thompson SL, Scaduto CM, Brown LM, Hagenson RA, Sausville EL, Mendelson BE, Kandikuppa PK, Lukow DA, Yuan ML, Stevens EC, Lee SN, Schukken KM, Akalu SM, Vasudevan A, Zou C, Salovska B, Li W, Smith JC, Taylor AM, Martienssen RA, Liu Y, Sun R, Sheltzer JM. Science. 2023 Jul 6:eadg4521. doi: 10.1126/science.adg4521. PubMed 37410869.
Backbone
  Vector backbone: LRCherry2.1
  Vector type: Mammalian Expression
  Selectable markers: mCherry
Growth in bacteria
  Bacterial resistance: Ampicillin, 100 μg/mL
  Growth temperature: 37°C
  Growth strain: NEB Stable
  Copy number: High Copy
Gene/Insert
  Gene/Insert name: MDM4 CRISPRi gRNA 1
  gRNA/shRNA sequence: CTCCCCCGCCGAGCCCGGGT
  Species: H. sapiens (human)
  Entrez Gene: MDM4 (a.k.a. BMFS6, HDMX, MDMX, MRP1)
  Cloning method: Restriction Enzyme; 5′ cloning site Unknown (unknown if destroyed)
Terms and licenses: Academic/Nonprofit Terms; Industry Terms: Not Available to Industry
Depositor comments: Please visit https://doi.org/10.1101/2023.01.09.523344 for bioRxiv preprint.
How to cite: MDM4_CRISPRi_gRNA_1 was a gift from Jason Sheltzer (Addgene plasmid # 195132 ; http://n2t.net/addgene:195132 ; RRID:Addgene_195132)
