[The description below was written by a language model from this plasmid's Addgene catalogue record and pLannotate feature annotations shown in this document.]
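Description:
MDM4_CRISPRi_gRNA_1 is a 7,450 nt guide RNA expression plasmid built on the LRCherry2.1 backbone. It is catalogued as a mammalian expression vector, and the feature table shows the architecture of a third-generation, self-inactivating HIV-1 lentiviral transfer vector. An RSV promoter is fused to a truncated 5' LTR and drives the viral genomic transcript. This transcript carries the Ψ packaging signal with a gag fragment, the Rev response element for Rev-dependent nuclear export, a cPPT/CTS, a WPRE to enhance transcript expression, and a ΔU3 3' LTR that inactivates LTR promoter activity after integration. An SV40 poly(A) signal and SV40 origin lie downstream. In bacteria the plasmid is maintained through a high-copy ColE1/pUC-type origin and selected with ampicillin via β-lactamase. An f1 origin and remnants of a lac/T7/T3 cloning region are also present.

The payload consists of two cassettes. A human U6 RNA polymerase III promoter transcribes a single guide RNA made up of a 20-nt spacer against human MDM4 (also known as MDMX/HDMX), taken from the Weissman CRISPRi library, joined to a scaffold that is annotated as a partial match to the Streptococcus pyogenes tracrRNA. Downstream, an EF-1α core promoter drives mCherry, which marks transduced or transfected cells by fluorescence. The record lists mCherry as the selectable marker, and no drug resistance gene for mammalian cells is annotated.

The plasmid encodes no Cas9 or dCas9 effector, so a CRISPRi repressor must be supplied separately in the target cells. Its stated purpose is CRISPR interference knockdown of MDM4 transcription in human cells, and the associated publication concerns aneuploidy addiction in human cancers. The restriction sites used to clone the guide are not recorded.
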