Features (pLannotate 1.2.2; 27 found; start..end, strand, type, name):
      6..232     +  promoter       RSV promoter: Rous sarcoma virus enhancer/promoter
    233..413     +  LTR            5' LTR (truncated): truncated 5' long terminal repeat (LTR) from HIV-1
    460..585     +  misc_feature   HIV-1 Ψ: packaging signal of human immunodeficiency virus type 1
    569..932     +  CDS            HIV-1 gag (fragment): gag protein from human immunodeficiency virus 1; gag
   1078..1311    +  misc_feature   RRE: The Rev response element (RRE) of HIV-1 allows for Rev-dependent mRNA export from the nucleus to the cytoplasm.
   1688..1714    +  CDS            Rev (fragment): human immunodeficiency virus 1 (HIV-1) Rev protein; rev; enhances nuclear export of unspliced and incompletely spliced viral mRNAs
   1718..1958    +  promoter       U6 promoter: RNA polymerase III promoter for human U6 snRNA
   2006..2049    +  misc_RNA       tracrRNA (fragment): trans-activating CRISPR RNA for the Streptococcus pyogenes CRISPR/Cas9 system
   2132..2249    +  misc_feature   cPPT/CTS: central polypurine tract and central termination sequence of HIV-1
   2318..2529    +  promoter       EF-1α core promoter: core promoter for human elongation factor EF-1α
   2582..3292    +  CDS            mCherry: monomeric derivative of DsRed fluorescent protein (Shaner et al., 2004) mammalian codon-optimized
   3308..3896    +  misc_feature   WPRE: woodchuck hepatitis virus posttranscriptional regulatory element
   3947..3966    +  misc_feature   cPPT/CTS (fragment): central polypurine tract and central termination sequence of HIV-1
   3968..4201    +  LTR            3' LTR (ΔU3): self-inactivating 3' long terminal repeat (LTR) from HIV-1
   4279..4400    +  polyA_signal   SV40 poly(A) signal: SV40 polyadenylation signal
   4440..4575    +  rep_origin     SV40 ori: SV40 origin of replication
   4596..4614    -  promoter       T7 promoter: promoter for bacteriophage T7 RNA polymerase
   4622..4777    +  CDS            lacZα (fragment): LacZα fragment of β-galactosidase; lacZ fragment
   4782..5210    +  rep_origin     f1 ori (sequence partly withheld): f1 bacteriophage origin of replication; arrow indicates direction of (+) strand synthesis
   5263..5367    +  promoter       AmpR promoter: bla
   5368..6228    +  CDS            AmpR: β-lactamase; bla; confers resistance to ampicillin, carbenicillin, and related antibiotics
   6399..6987    +  rep_origin     ori: high-copy-number ColE1/pMB1/pBR322/pUC origin of replication
   7170..7262    +  CDS            lacI (fragment): lac repressor; lacI; The lac repressor binds to the lac operator to inhibit transcription in E. coli. This inhibition can be relieved by adding lactose or isopropyl-β-D-thiogalactopyranoside (IPTG).
   7275..7296    +  protein_bind   CAP binding site: CAP binding activates transcription in the presence of cAMP. E. coli catabolite activator protein
   7311..7341    +  promoter       lac promoter: promoter for the E. coli lac operon
   7349..7365    +  protein_bind   lac operator: The lac repressor binds to the lac operator to inhibit transcription in E. coli. This inhibition can be relieved by adding lactose or isopropyl-β-D-thiogalactopyranoside (IPTG). lac repressor encoded by lacI
   7410..7428    +  promoter       T3 promoter: promoter for bacteriophage T3 RNA polymerase
>Addgene plasmid #195132 | MDM4_CRISPRi_gRNA_1 | addgene full sequence | sequence record 383959 | Addgene NGS Result
CTTAATGTAGTCTTATGCAATACTCTTGTAGTCTTGCAACATGGTAACGATGAGTTAGCAACATGCCTTA
CAAGGAGAGAAAAAGCACCGTGCATGCCGATTGGTGGAAGTAAGGTGGTACGATCGTGCCTTATTAGGAA
GGCAACAGACGGGTCTGACATGGATTGGACGAACCACTGAATTGCCGCATTGCAGAGATATTGTATTTAA
GTGCCTAGCTCGATACATAAACGGGTCTCTCTGGTTAGACCAGATCTGAGCCTGGGAGCTCTCTGGCTAA
CTAGGGAACCCACTGCTTAAGCCTCAATAAAGCTTGCCTTGAGTGCTTCAAGTAGTGTGTGCCCGTCTGT
TGTGTGACTCTGGTAACTAGAGATCCCTCAGACCCTTTTAGTCAGTGTGGAAAATCTCTAGCAGTGGCGC
CCGAACAGGGACTTGAAAGCGAAAGGGAAACCAGAGGAGCTCTCTCGACGCAGGACTCGGCTTGCTGAAG
CGCGCACGGCAAGAGGCGAGGGGCGGCGACTGGTGAGTACGCCAAAAATTTTGACTAGCGGAGGCTAGAA
GGAGAGAGATGGGTGCGAGAGCGTCAGTATTAAGCGGGGGAGAATTAGATCGCGATGGGAAAAAATTCGG
TTAAGGCCAGGGGGAAAGAAAAAATATAAATTAAAACATATAGTATGGGCAAGCAGGGAGCTAGAACGAT
TCGCAGTTAATCCTGGCCTGTTAGAAACATCAGAAGGCTGTAGACAAATACTGGGACAGCTACAACCATC
CCTTCAGACAGGATCAGAAGAACTTAGATCATTATATAATACAGTAGCAACCCTCTATTGTGTGCATCAA
AGGATAGAGATAAAAGACACCAAGGAAGCTTTAGACAAGATAGAGGAAGAGCAAAACAAAAGTAAGACCA
CCGCACAGCAAGCGGCCGCTGATCTTCAGACCTGGAGGAGGAGATATGAGGGACAATTGGAGAAGTGAAT
TATATAAATATAAAGTAGTAAAAATTGAACCATTAGGAGTAGCACCCACCAAGGCAAAGAGAAGAGTGGT
GCAGAGAGAAAAAAGAGCAGTGGGAATAGGAGCTTTGTTCCTTGGGTTCTTGGGAGCAGCAGGAAGCACT
ATGGGCGCAGCGTCAATGACGCTGACGGTACAGGCCAGACAATTATTGTCTGGTATAGTGCAGCAGCAGA
ACAATTTGCTGAGGGCTATTGAGGCGCAACAGCATCTGTTGCAACTCACAGTCTGGGGCATCAAGCAGCT
CCAGGCAAGAATCCTGGCTGTGGAAAGATACCTAAAGGATCAACAGCTCCTGGGGATTTGGGGTTGCTCT
GGAAAACTCATTTGCACCACTGCTGTGCCTTGGAATGCTAGTTGGAGTAATAAATCTCTGGAACAGATTT
GGAATCACACGACCTGGATGGAGTGGGACAGAGAAATTAACAATTACACAAGCTTAATACACTCCTTAAT
TGAAGAATCGCAAAACCAGCAAGAAAAGAATGAACAAGAATTATTGGAATTAGATAAATGGGCAAGTTTG
TGGAATTGGTTTAACATAACAAATTGGCTGTGGTATATAAAATTATTCATAATGATAGTAGGAGGCTTGG
TAGGTTTAAGAATAGTTTTTGCTGTACTTTCTATAGTGAATAGAGTTAGGCAGGGATATTCACCATTATC
GTTTCAGACCCACCTCCCAACCCCGAGGGGACCCAGAGAGGGCCTATTTCCCATGATTCCTTCATATTTG
CATATACGATACAAGGCTGTTAGAGAGATAATTAGAATTAATTTGACTGTAAACACAAAGATATTAGTAC
AAAATACGTGACGTAGAAAGTAATAATTTCTTGGGTAGTTTGCAGTTTTAAAATTATGTTTTAAAATGGA
CTATCATATGCTTACCGTAACTTGAAAGTATTTCGATTTCTTGGCTTTATATATCTTGTGGAAAGGACGA
AACACCGCTCCCCCGCCGAGCCCGGGTGTTTAAGAGCTATGCTGGAAACAGCATAGCAAGTTTAAATAAG
GCTAGTCCGTTATCAACTTTGCTGGAAACAGCAAAGTGGCACCGAGTCGGTGCTTTTTTTGAATTCTAGA
TCTTGAGACAAATGGCAGTATTCATCCACAATTTTAAAAGAAAAGGGGGGATTGGGGGGTACAGTGCAGG
GGAAAGAATAGTAGACATAATAGCAACAGACATACAAACTAAAGAATTACAAAAACAAATTACAAAAATT
CAAAATTTTCGGGTTTATTACAGGGACAGCAGAGATCCACTTTGGCGCCGGCTCGAGTGGCTCCGGTGCC
CGTCAGTGGGCAGAGCGCACATCGCCCACAGTCCCCGAGAAGTTGGGGGGAGGGGTCGGCAATTGAACCG
GTGCCTAGAGAAGGTGGCGCGGGGTAAACTGGGAAAGTGATGTCGTGTACTGGCTCCGCCTTTTTCCCGA
GGGTGGGGGAGAACCGTATATAAGTGCAGTAGTCGCCGTGAACGTTCTTTTTCGCAACGGGTTTGCCGCC
AGAACACAGGTGTCGTGACGCGGGATCCGCCACCATGGATTACAAAGACGATGACGATAAGATGGTGAGC
AAGGGCGAGGAGGATAACATGGCCATCATCAAGGAGTTCATGCGCTTCAAGGTGCACATGGAGGGCTCCG
TGAACGGCCACGAGTTCGAGATCGAGGGCGAGGGCGAGGGCCGCCCCTACGAGGGCACCCAGACCGCCAA
GCTGAAGGTGACCAAGGGTGGCCCCCTGCCCTTCGCCTGGGACATCCTGTCCCCTCAGTTCATGTACGGC
TCCAAGGCCTACGTGAAGCACCCCGCCGACATCCCCGACTACTTGAAGCTGTCCTTCCCCGAGGGCTTCA
AGTGGGAGCGCGTGATGAACTTCGAGGACGGCGGCGTGGTGACCGTGACCCAGGACTCCTCCCTGCAGGA
CGGCGAGTTCATCTACAAGGTGAAGCTGCGCGGCACCAACTTCCCCTCCGACGGCCCCGTAATGCAGAAG
AAGACCATGGGCTGGGAGGCCTCCTCCGAGCGGATGTACCCCGAGGACGGCGCCCTGAAGGGCGAGATCA
AGCAGAGGCTGAAGCTGAAGGACGGCGGCCACTACGACGCTGAGGTCAAGACCACCTACAAGGCCAAGAA
GCCCGTGCAGCTGCCCGGCGCCTACAACGTCAACATCAAGTTGGACATCACCTCCCACAACGAGGACTAC
ACCATCGTGGAACAGTACGAACGCGCCGAGGGCCGCCACTCCACCGGCGGCATGGACGAGCTGTACAAGT
AGACGCGTTAAGTCGACAATCAACCTCTGGATTACAAAATTTGTGAAAGATTGACTGGTATTCTTAACTA
TGTTGCTCCTTTTACGCTATGTGGATACGCTGCTTTAATGCCTTTGTATCATGCTATTGCTTCCCGTATG
GCTTTCATTTTCTCCTCCTTGTATAAATCCTGGTTGCTGTCTCTTTATGAGGAGTTGTGGCCCGTTGTCA
GGCAACGTGGCGTGGTGTGCACTGTGTTTGCTGACGCAACCCCCACTGGTTGGGGCATTGCCACCACCTG
TCAGCTCCTTTCCGGGACTTTCGCTTTCCCCCTCCCTATTGCCACGGCGGAACTCATCGCCGCCTGCCTT
GCCCGCTGCTGGACAGGGGCTCGGCTGTTGGGCACTGACAATTCCGTGGTGTTGTCGGGGAAATCATCGT
CCTTTCCTTGGCTGCTCGCCTGTGTTGCCACCTGGATTCTGCGCGGGACGTCCTTCTGCTACGTCCCTTC
GGCCCTCAATCCAGCGGACCTTCCTTCCCGCGGCCTGCTGCCGGCTCTGCGGCCTCTTCCGCGTCTTCGC
CTTCGCCCTCAGACGAGTCGGATCTCCCTTTGGGCCGCCTCCCCGCGTCGACTTTAAGACCAATGACTTA
CAAGGCAGCTGTAGATCTTAGCCACTTTTTAAAAGAAAAGGGGGGACTGGAAGGGCTAATTCACTCCCAA
CGAAGACAAGATCTGCTTTTTGCTTGTACTGGGTCTCTCTGGTTAGACCAGATCTGAGCCTGGGAGCTCT
CTGGCTAACTAGGGAACCCACTGCTTAAGCCTCAATAAAGCTTGCCTTGAGTGCTTCAAGTAGTGTGTGC
CCGTCTGTTGTGTGACTCTGGTAACTAGAGATCCCTCAGACCCTTTTAGTCAGTGTGGAAAATCTCTAGC
AGTACGTATAGTAGTTCATGTCATCTTATTATTCAGTATTTATAACTTGCAAAGAAATGAATATCAGAGA
GTGAGAGGAACTTGTTTATTGCAGCTTATAATGGTTACAAATAAAGCAATAGCATCACAAATTTCACAAA
TAAAGCATTTTTTTCACTGCATTCTAGTTGTGGTTTGTCCAAACTCATCAATGTATCTTATCATGTCTGG
CTCTAGCTATCCCGCCCCTAACTCCGCCCATCCCGCCCCTAACTCCGCCCAGTTCCGCCCATTCTCCGCC
CCATGGCTGACTAATTTTTTTTATTTATGCAGAGGCCGAGGCCGCCTCGGCCTCTGAGCTATTCCAGAAG
TAGTGAGGAGGCTTTTTTGGAGGCCTAGGGACGTACCCAATTCGCCCTATAGTGAGTCGTATTACGCGCG
CTCACTGGCCGTCGTTTTACAACGTCGTGACTGGGAAAACCCTGGCGTTACCCAACTTAATCGCCTTGCA
GCACATCCCCCTTTCGCCAGCTGGCGTAATAGCGAAGAGGCCCGCACCGATCGCCCTTCCCAACAGTTGC
GCAGCCTGAATGGCGAATGGG
[124 nt withheld, positions 4782-4905]
C
[91 nt withheld, positions 4907-4997]
A
[49 nt withheld, positions 4999-5047]
CCTTTGACGTTGGAGTCCACGTTCTTT
[37 nt withheld, positions 5075-5111]
ACCCTATCTCGGTCTATTCTTTTGATTTATAAGGGATTTTGCCGATTTCGGCCTATTGGTTAAAAAATGA
GCTGATTTAACAAAAATTTAACGCGAATTTTAACAAAATATTAACGCTTACAATTTAGGTGGCACTTTTC
GGGGAAATGTGCGCGGAACCCCTATTTGTTTATTTTTCTAAATACATTCAAATATGTATCCGCTCATGAG
ACAATAACCCTGATAAATGCTTCAATAATATTGAAAAAGGAAGAGTATGAGTATTCAACATTTCCGTGTC
GCCCTTATTCCCTTTTTTGCGGCATTTTGCCTTCCTGTTTTTGCTCACCCAGAAACGCTGGTGAAAGTAA
AAGATGCTGAAGATCAGTTGGGTGCACGAGTGGGTTACATCGAACTGGATCTCAACAGCGGTAAGATCCT
TGAGAGTTTTCGCCCCGAAGAACGTTTTCCAATGATGAGCACTTTTAAAGTTCTGCTATGTGGCGCGGTA
TTATCCCGTATTGACGCCGGGCAAGAGCAACTCGGTCGCCGCATACACTATTCTCAGAATGACTTGGTTG
AGTACTCACCAGTCACAGAAAAGCATCTTACGGATGGCATGACAGTAAGAGAATTATGCAGTGCTGCCAT
AACCATGAGTGATAACACTGCGGCCAACTTACTTCTGACAACGATCGGAGGACCGAAGGAGCTAACCGCT
TTTTTGCACAACATGGGGGATCATGTAACTCGCCTTGATCGTTGGGAACCGGAGCTGAATGAAGCCATAC
CAAACGACGAGCGTGACACCACGATGCCTGTAGCAATGGCAACAACGTTGCGCAAACTATTAACTGGCGA
ACTACTTACTCTAGCTTCCCGGCAACAATTAATAGACTGGATGGAGGCGGATAAAGTTGCAGGACCACTT
CTGCGCTCGGCCCTTCCGGCTGGCTGGTTTATTGCTGATAAATCTGGAGCCGGTGAGCGTGGGTCTCGCG
GTATCATTGCAGCACTGGGGCCAGATGGTAAGCCCTCCCGTATCGTAGTTATCTACACGACGGGGAGTCA
GGCAACTATGGATGAACGAAATAGACAGATCGCTGAGATAGGTGCCTCACTGATTAAGCATTGGTAACTG
TCAGACCAAGTTTACTCATATATACTTTAGATTGATTTAAAACTTCATTTTTAATTTAAAAGGATCTAGG
TGAAGATCCTTTTTGATAATCTCATGACCAAAATCCCTTAACGTGAGTTTTCGTTCCACTGAGCGTCAGA
CCCCGTAGAAAAGATCAAAGGATCTTCTTGAGATCCTTTTTTTCTGCGCGTAATCTGCTGCTTGCAAACA
AAAAAACCACCGCTACCAGCGGTGGTTTGTTTGCCGGATCAAGAGCTACCAACTCTTTTTCCGAAGGTAA
CTGGCTTCAGCAGAGCGCAGATACCAAATACTGTTCTTCTAGTGTAGCCGTAGTTAGGCCACCACTTCAA
GAACTCTGTAGCACCGCCTACATACCTCGCTCTGCTAATCCTGTTACCAGTGGCTGCTGCCAGTGGCGAT
AAGTCGTGTCTTACCGGGTTGGACTCAAGACGATAGTTACCGGATAAGGCGCAGCGGTCGGGCTGAACGG
GGGGTTCGTGCACACAGCCCAGCTTGGAGCGAACGACCTACACCGAACTGAGATACCTACAGCGTGAGCT
ATGAGAAAGCGCCACGCTTCCCGAAGGGAGAAAGGCGGACAGGTATCCGGTAAGCGGCAGGGTCGGAACA
GGAGAGCGCACGAGGGAGCTTCCAGGGGGAAACGCCTGGTATCTTTATAGTCCTGTCGGGTTTCGCCACC
TCTGACTTGAGCGTCGATTTTTGTGATGCTCGTCAGGGGGGCGGAGCCTATGGAAAAACGCCAGCAACGC
GGCCTTTTTACGGTTCCTGGCCTTTTGCTGGCCTTTTGCTCACATGTTCTTTCCTGCGTTATCCCCTGAT
TCTGTGGATAACCGTATTACCGCCTTTGAGTGAGCTGATACCGCTCGCCGCAGCCGAACGACCGAGCGCA
GCGAGTCAGTGAGCGAGGAAGCGGAAGAGCGCCCAATACGCAAACCGCCTCTCCCCGCGCGTTGGCCGAT
TCATTAATGCAGCTGGCACGACAGGTTTCCCGACTGGAAAGCGGGCAGTGAGCGCAACGCAATTAATGTG
AGTTAGCTCACTCATTAGGCACCCCAGGCTTTACACTTTATGCTTCCGGCTCGTATGTTGTGTGGAATTG
TGAGCGGATAACAATTTCACACAGGAAACAGCTATGACCATGATTACGCCAAGCGCGCAATTAACCCTCA
CTAAAGGGAACAAAAGCTGGAGCTGCAAG
